Addgene plasmid #154824: pZCS16 (Peft-3::wrmScarlet::tbb-2 3'UTR in pUC19)
Purpose: (eft-3p::wrmScarlet::tbb-2 3'UTR in pUC19) Experimentally used to mark formation of transgenic arrays for C. elegans
Depositing lab: Patrick Phillips. Depositing organization: University of Oregon. Publication: Rapid Self-Selecting and Clone-Free Integration of Transgenes into Engineered CRISPR Safe Harbor Locations in Caenorhabditis elegans. Stevenson ZC, Moerdyk-Schauwecker MJ, Jamison B, Phillips PC. G3 (Bethesda). 2020 Aug 19. pii: g3.120.401400. doi: 10.1534/g3.120.401400. PubMed 32816924.
Backbone
  Vector backbone: pUC19
  Backbone manufacturer: New England Biolabs
  Backbone size w/o insert (bp): 2686
  Total vector size (bp): 4339
  Vector type: Worm Expression
Growth in bacteria
  Bacterial resistance: Ampicillin, 100 μg/mL
  Growth temperature: 37°C
  Growth strain: DH5alpha
  Copy number: High Copy
Gene/Insert
  Gene/Insert name: Peft-3::wrmScarlet::tbb-2 UTR
  Species: C. elegans (nematode), Synthetic
  Insert size (bp): 1653
  Promoter: eef-1A.1 (eft-3)
  Cloning method: Gibson Cloning
  Sequencing primers: 5′ CTCCCTCGATCTCGAACTC; 3′ gcatctgagtgaagtgaatgc
Resource information
  A portion of this plasmid was derived from a plasmid made by: wrmScarlet coding sequence was amplified from pSEM89, a gift from Thomas Boulin (Mouridi S., C. Lecroisey, P. Tardy, M. Mercier, A. Leclercq-Blondel, et al., 2017 Reliable CRISPR/Cas9 Genome Engineering in Caenorhabditis elegans Using a Single Efficient sgRNA and an Easily Recognizable Phenotype. G3: Genes, Genomes, Genetics 7: 1429– 1437. https://doi.org/10.1534/g3.117.040824) Peft-3 and tbb-2 UTR was amplified from pDD162 which was received from Addgene.
Terms and licenses: Academic/Nonprofit Terms; Industry Terms: Not Available to Industry
Depositor comments: Protocols, sequence information, and updates can be found at: https://github.com/phillips-lab/SLP
How to cite: pZCS16 (Peft-3::wrmScarlet::tbb-2 3'UTR in pUC19) was a gift from Patrick Phillips (Addgene plasmid # 154824 ; http://n2t.net/addgene:154824 ; RRID:Addgene_154824)
