[The description below was written by a language model from this plasmid's Addgene catalogue record and pLannotate feature annotations shown in this document.]
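Description:
pZCS16 is a 4,339 bp C. elegans expression plasmid built on the pUC19 cloning backbone. It is propagated in E. coli as a high-copy plasmid through the pUC-type ColE1/pMB1 origin and is selected with ampicillin via the β-lactamase (AmpR) gene and its native promoter. The feature table also picks up the usual pUC19 remnants: the lac promoter, operator and CAP binding site, and fragments of the multiple cloning site and lacZα that flank the insert. The short hits to lacI, bom and rop are fragments only and are not expected to be functional.

The payload is a 1,653 bp cassette assembled into the polylinker by Gibson cloning. The eft-3 (eef-1A.1) promoter, from the worm translation elongation factor 1α gene and generally used for strong, broad expression, drives wrmScarlet, a version of the bright monomeric red fluorescent protein mScarlet adapted for use in worms. The feature table annotates this coding sequence simply as mScarlet. The tbb-2 (β-tubulin) 3'UTR/terminator follows the coding sequence to provide transcript termination and processing. According to the record, the wrmScarlet coding sequence and the eft-3 and tbb-2 regulatory elements were amplified from earlier plasmids. No tags, recombinase sites or worm selection markers are annotated, so the construct is a simple constitutive red reporter.

The stated use is as a fluorescent co-injection marker that reveals formation of transgenic extrachromosomal arrays in C. elegans. It was deposited with work on self-selecting, clone-free integration of transgenes at engineered CRISPR safe harbor sites, where marking arrays would presumably help distinguish array-carrying animals from true integrants.
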