Features (pLannotate 1.2.2; 15 found; start..end, strand, type, name):
     83..671     +  rep_origin     ori: high-copy-number ColE1/pMB1/pBR322/pUC origin of replication
    854..946     +  CDS            lacI (fragment): lac repressor; lacI; The lac repressor binds to the lac operator to inhibit transcription in E. coli. This inhibition can be relieved by adding lactose or isopropyl-β-D-thiogalactopyranoside (IPTG).
    959..980     +  protein_bind   CAP binding site: CAP binding activates transcription in the presence of cAMP. E. coli catabolite activator protein
    995..1025    +  promoter       lac promoter: promoter for the E. coli lac operon
   1033..1049    +  protein_bind   lac operator: The lac repressor binds to the lac operator to inhibit transcription in E. coli. This inhibition can be relieved by adding lactose or isopropyl-β-D-thiogalactopyranoside (IPTG). lac repressor encoded by lacI
   1086..1122    -  misc_feature   MCS (fragment): pUC18/19 multiple cloning site
   1123..1722    +  promoter       eft-3 promoter: eft-3; promoter for the C. elegans elongation factor 1α gene (Mitrovich and Anderson, 2000)
   1739..2434    +  CDS            mScarlet: mScarlet is a basic (constitutively fluorescent) red fluorescent protein published in 2016, derived from synthetic construct. It has moderate acid sensitivity.
   2449..2772    +  terminator     tbb-2 terminator: tbb-2; transcription terminator for the C. elegans tubulin beta-2 gene
   2776..2795    -  misc_feature   MCS (fragment): pUC18/19 multiple cloning site
   2792..2949    +  CDS            lacZα (fragment): LacZα fragment of β-galactosidase; lacZ fragment
   2955..3054    -  misc_feature   bom (fragment): basis of mobility region from pBR322
   3156..3191    -  CDS            rop (fragment): Rop protein, which maintains plasmids at low copy number; rop
   3286..3390    +  promoter       AmpR promoter: bla
   3391..4251    +  CDS            AmpR: β-lactamase; bla; confers resistance to ampicillin, carbenicillin, and related antibiotics
>Addgene plasmid #154824 | pZCS16 (Peft-3::wrmScarlet::tbb-2 3'UTR in pUC19) | addgene full sequence | sequence record 307911 | Addgene NGS Result
ATAATCTCATGACCAAAATCCCTTAACGTGAGTTTTCGTTCCACTGAGCGTCAGACCCCGTAGAAAAGAT
CAAAGGATCTTCTTGAGATCCTTTTTTTCTGCGCGTAATCTGCTGCTTGCAAACAAAAAAACCACCGCTA
CCAGCGGTGGTTTGTTTGCCGGATCAAGAGCTACCAACTCTTTTTCCGAAGGTAACTGGCTTCAGCAGAG
CGCAGATACCAAATACTGTTCTTCTAGTGTAGCCGTAGTTAGGCCACCACTTCAAGAACTCTGTAGCACC
GCCTACATACCTCGCTCTGCTAATCCTGTTACCAGTGGCTGCTGCCAGTGGCGATAAGTCGTGTCTTACC
GGGTTGGACTCAAGACGATAGTTACCGGATAAGGCGCAGCGGTCGGGCTGAACGGGGGGTTCGTGCACAC
AGCCCAGCTTGGAGCGAACGACCTACACCGAACTGAGATACCTACAGCGTGAGCTATGAGAAAGCGCCAC
GCTTCCCGAAGGGAGAAAGGCGGACAGGTATCCGGTAAGCGGCAGGGTCGGAACAGGAGAGCGCACGAGG
GAGCTTCCAGGGGGAAACGCCTGGTATCTTTATAGTCCTGTCGGGTTTCGCCACCTCTGACTTGAGCGTC
GATTTTTGTGATGCTCGTCAGGGGGGCGGAGCCTATGGAAAAACGCCAGCAACGCGGCCTTTTTACGGTT
CCTGGCCTTTTGCTGGCCTTTTGCTCACATGTTCTTTCCTGCGTTATCCCCTGATTCTGTGGATAACCGT
ATTACCGCCTTTGAGTGAGCTGATACCGCTCGCCGCAGCCGAACGACCGAGCGCAGCGAGTCAGTGAGCG
AGGAAGCGGAAGAGCGCCCAATACGCAAACCGCCTCTCCCCGCGCGTTGGCCGATTCATTAATGCAGCTG
GCACGACAGGTTTCCCGACTGGAAAGCGGGCAGTGAGCGCAACGCAATTAATGTGAGTTAGCTCACTCAT
TAGGCACCCCAGGCTTTACACTTTATGCTTCCGGCTCGTATGTTGTGTGGAATTGTGAGCGGATAACAAT
TTCACACAGGAAACAGCTATGACCATGATTACGCCAAGCTTGCATGCCTGCAGGTCGACTCTAGAGGATC
CCGCACCTTTGGTCTTTTATTGTCAACTTCCATTGGTTCTTCCATTGTTTCTGTTAAATTAATGAATTTT
TCATAAAATAAAGACATTATACAATATAAAAATGAAGAATTTATTGAAAATAAACTGCCAGAGAGAAAAA
GTATGCAACACTCCCGCCGAGAGTGTTTGAAATGGTGTACGGTACATTTTCGTGCTAGGAGTTAGATGTG
CAGGCAGCAACGAGAGGGGGAGAGATTTTTTTGGGCCTTGTGAAATTAACGTGAGTTTTCTGGTCATCTG
ACTAATCATGTTGGTTTTTTGTTGGTTTATTTTGTTTTTATCTTTGTTTTTATCCAGATTAGGAAATTTA
AATTTTATGAATTTATAATGAGGTCAAACATTCAGTCCCAGCGTTTTTCCTGTTCTCACTGTTTAGTCGA
ATTTTTATTTTAGGCTTTCAACAAATGTTCTAACTGTCTTATTTGTGACCTCACTTTTTATATTTTTTTA
ATTTTTAAAAATATTAGAAGTTTCTAGGATAATTTTTTCGACTTTTATTCTCTCTACCGTCCGCACTCTT
CTTACTTTTAAATTAAATTGTTTTTTTTTCAGTTGGGAAACACTTTGCTCTAGAAAAAATGGTCAGCAAG
GGAGAGGCAGTTATCAAGGAGTTCATGCGTTTCAAGGTCCACATGGAGGGATCCATGAACGGACACGAGT
TCGAGATCGAGGGAGAGGGAGAGGGACGTCCATACGAGGGAACCCAAACCGCCAAGCTCAAGGTCACCAA
GGGAGGACCACTCCCATTCTCCTGGGACATCCTCTCCCCACAATTCATGTACGGATCCCGTGCCTTCACC
AAGCACCCAGCCGACATCCCAGACTACTACAAGCAATCCTTCCCAGAGGGATTCAAGTGGGAGCGTGTCA
TGAACTTCGAGGACGGAGGAGCCGTCACCGTCACCCAAGACACCTCCCTCGAGGACGGAACCCTCATCTA
CAAGGTCAAGCTCCGTGGAACCAACTTCCCACCAGACGGACCAGTCATGCAAAAGAAGACCATGGGATGG
GAGGCCTCCACCGAGCGTCTCTACCCAGAGGACGGAGTCCTCAAGGGAGACATCAAGATGGCCCTCCGTC
TCAAGGACGGAGGACGTTACCTCGCCGACTTCAAGACCACCTACAAGGCCAAGAAGCCAGTCCAAATGCC
AGGAGCCTACAACGTCGACCGTAAGCTCGACATCACCTCCCACAACGAGGACTACACCGTCGTCGAGCAA
TACGAGCGTTCCGAGGGACGTCACTCCACCGGAGGAATGGACGAGCTCTACAAGTAAACTAGTGATAAAT
GCAAAATCCTTTCAAGCATTCCCTTCTTCTCTATCACTCTTCTTTCTTTTTGTCAAAAAATTCTCTCGCT
AATTTATTTGCTTTTTTAATGTTATTATTTTATGACTTTTTATAGTCACTGAAAAGTTTGCATCTGAGTG
AAGTGAATGCTATCAAAATGTGATTCTGTCTGATGTACTTTCACAATCTCTCTTCAATTCCATTTTGAAG
TGCTTTAAACCCGAAAGGTTGAGAAAAATGCGAGCGCTCAAATATTTGTATTGTGTTCGTTGAGTGACCC
AACAAAAAGAGGAAACTTTATTGTGCCGCCAAGAAAAAAGTCTCACGGGTACCGAGCTCGAATTCACTGG
CCGTCGTTTTACAACGTCGTGACTGGGAAAACCCTGGCGTTACCCAACTTAATCGCCTTGCAGCACATCC
CCCTTTCGCCAGCTGGCGTAATAGCGAAGAGGCCCGCACCGATCGCCCTTCCCAACAGTTGCGCAGCCTG
AATGGCGAATGGCGCCTGATGCGGTATTTTCTCCTTACGCATCTGTGCGGTATTTCACACCGCATATGGT
GCACTCTCAGTACAATCTGCTCTGATGCCGCATAGTTAAGCCAGCCCCGACACCCGCCAACACCCGCTGA
CGCGCCCTGACGGGCTTGTCTGCTCCCGGCATCCGCTTACAGACAAGCTGTGACCGTCTCCGGGAGCTGC
ATGTGTCAGAGGTTTTCACCGTCATCACCGAAACGCGCGAGACGAAAGGGCCTCGTGATACGCCTATTTT
TATAGGTTAATGTCATGATAATAATGGTTTCTTAGACGTCAGGTGGCACTTTTCGGGGAAATGTGCGCGG
AACCCCTATTTGTTTATTTTTCTAAATACATTCAAATATGTATCCGCTCATGAGACAATAACCCTGATAA
ATGCTTCAATAATATTGAAAAAGGAAGAGTATGAGTATTCAACATTTCCGTGTCGCCCTTATTCCCTTTT
TTGCGGCATTTTGCCTTCCTGTTTTTGCTCACCCAGAAACGCTGGTGAAAGTAAAAGATGCTGAAGATCA
GTTGGGTGCACGAGTGGGTTACATCGAACTGGATCTCAACAGCGGTAAGATCCTTGAGAGTTTTCGCCCC
GAAGAACGTTTTCCAATGATGAGCACTTTTAAAGTTCTGCTATGTGGCGCGGTATTATCCCGTATTGACG
CCGGGCAAGAGCAACTCGGTCGCCGCATACACTATTCTCAGAATGACTTGGTTGAGTACTCACCAGTCAC
AGAAAAGCATCTTACGGATGGCATGACAGTAAGAGAATTATGCAGTGCTGCCATAACCATGAGTGATAAC
ACTGCGGCCAACTTACTTCTGACAACGATCGGAGGACCGAAGGAGCTAACCGCTTTTTTGCACAACATGG
GGGATCATGTAACTCGCCTTGATCGTTGGGAACCGGAGCTGAATGAAGCCATACCAAACGACGAGCGTGA
CACCACGATGCCTGTAGCAATGGCAACAACGTTGCGCAAACTATTAACTGGCGAACTACTTACTCTAGCT
TCCCGGCAACAATTAATAGACTGGATGGAGGCGGATAAAGTTGCAGGACCACTTCTGCGCTCGGCCCTTC
CGGCTGGCTGGTTTATTGCTGATAAATCTGGAGCCGGTGAGCGTGGGTCTCGCGGTATCATTGCAGCACT
GGGGCCAGATGGTAAGCCCTCCCGTATCGTAGTTATCTACACGACGGGGAGTCAGGCAACTATGGATGAA
CGAAATAGACAGATCGCTGAGATAGGTGCCTCACTGATTAAGCATTGGTAACTGTCAGACCAAGTTTACT
CATATATACTTTAGATTGATTTAAAACTTCATTTTTAATTTAAAAGGATCTAGGTGAAGATCCTTTTTG
